>Addgene plasmid #181884 | pPHR-mCherry-hHP1alpha | addgene full sequence | sequence record 359625 | Addgene NGS Result
TAGTTATTAATAGTAATCAATTACGGGGTCATTAGTTCATAGCCCATATATGGAGTTCCGCGTTACATAA
CTTACGGTAAATGGCCCGCCTGGCTGACCGCCCAACGACCCCCGCCCATTGACGTCAATAATGACGTATG
TTCCCATAGTAACGCCAATAGGGACTTTCCATTGACGTCAATGGGTGGAGTATTTACGGTAAACTGCCCA
CTTGGCAGTACATCAAGTGTATCATATGCCAAGTACGCCCCCTATTGACGTCAATGACGGTAAATGGCCC
GCCTGGCATTATGCCCAGTACATGACCTTATGGGACTTTCCTACTTGGCAGTACATCTACGTATTAGTCA
TCGCTATTACCATGGTGATGCGGTTTTGGCAGTACATCAATGGGCGTGGATAGCGGTTTGACTCACGGGG
ATTTCCAAGTCTCCACCCCATTGACGTCAATGGGAGTTTGTTTTGGCACCAAAATCAACGGGACTTTCCA
AAATGTCGTAACAACTCCGCCCCATTGACGCAAATGGGCGGTAGGCGTGTACGGTGGGAGGTCTATATAA
GCAGAGCTGGTTTAGTGAACCGTCAGATCCGCTAGCGCTACCGGACTCAGATCTCGAGGCCACCATGAAG
ATGGACAAAAAGACTATAGTTTGGTTTAGAAGAGACCTAAGGATTGAGGATAATCCTGCATTAGCAGCAG
CTGCTCACGAAGGATCTGTTTTTCCTGTCTTCATTTGGTGTCCTGAAGAAGAAGGACAGTTTTATCCTGG
AAGAGCTTCAAGATGGTGGATGAAACAATCACTTGCTCACTTATCTCAATCCTTGAAGGCTCTTGGATCT
GACCTCACTTTAATCAAAACCCACAACACGATTTCAGCGATCTTGGATTGTATCCGCGTTACCGGTGCTA
CAAAAGTCGTCTTTAACCACCTCTATGATCCTGTTTCGTTAGTTCGGGACCATACCGTAAAGGAGAAGCT
GGTGGAACGTGGGATCTCTGTGCAAAGCTACAATGGAGATCTATTGTATGAACCGTGGGAGATATACTGC
GAAAAGGGCAAACCTTTTACGAGTTTCAATTCTTACTGGAAGAAATGCTTAGATATGTCGATTGAATCCG
TTATGCTTCCTCCTCCTTGGCGGTTGATGCCAATAACTGCAGCGGCTGAAGCGATTTGGGCGTGTTCGAT
TGAAGAACTAGGGCTGGAGAATGAGGCCGAGAAACCGAGCAATGCGTTGTTAACTAGAGCTTGGTCTCCA
GGATGGAGCAATGCTGATAAGTTACTAAATGAGTTCATCGAGAAGCAGTTGATAGATTATGCAAAGAACA
GCAAGAAAGTTGTTGGGAATTCTACTTCACTACTTTCTCCGTATCTCCATTTCGGGGAAATAAGCGTCAG
ACACGTTTTCCAGTGTGCCCGGATGAAACAAATTATATGGGCAAGAGATAAGAACAGTGAAGGAGAAGAA
AGTGCAGATCTTTTTCTTAGGGGAATCGGTTTAAGAGAGTATTCTCGGTATATATGTTTCAACTTCCCGT
TTACTCACGAGCAATCGTTGTTGAGTCATCTTCGGTTTTTCCCTTGGGATGCTGATGTTGATAAGTTCAA
GGCCTGGAGACAAGGCAGGACCGGTTATCCGTTGGTGGATGCCGGAATGAGAGAGCTTTGGGCTACCGGA
TGGATGCATAACAGAATAAGAGTGATTGTTTCAAGCTTTGCTGTGAAGTTTCTTCTCCTTCCATGGAAAT
GGGGAATGAAGTATTTCTGGGATACACTTTTGGATGCTGATTTGGAATGTGACATCCTTGGCTGGCAGTA
TATCTCTGGGAGTATCCCCGATGGCCACGAGCTTGATCGCTTGGACAATCCCGCGTTACAAGGCGCCAAA
TATGACCCAGAAGGTGAGTACATAAGGCAATGGCTTCCCGAGCTTGCGAGATTGCCAACTGAATGGATCC
ATCATCCATGGGACGCTCCTTTAACCGTACTCAAAGCTTCTGGTGTGGAACTCGGAACAAACTATGCGAA
ACCCATTGTAGACATCGACACAGCTCGTGAGCTACTAGCTAAAGCTATTTCAAGAACCCGTGAAGCACAG
ATCATGATCGGAGCAGCAGCCCGGGATCCACCGGTCGCCACCATGGTGAGCAAGGGCGAGGAGGATAACA
TGGCCATCATCAAGGAGTTCATGCGCTTCAAGGTGCACATGGAGGGCTCCGTGAACGGCCACGAGTTCGA
GATCGAGGGCGAGGGCGAGGGCCGCCCCTACGAGGGCACCCAGACCGCCAAGCTGAAGGTGACCAAGGGT
GGCCCCCTGCCCTTCGCCTGGGACATCCTGTCCCCTCAGTTCATGTACGGCTCCAAGGCCTACGTGAAGC
ACCCCGCCGACATCCCCGACTACTTGAAGCTGTCCTTCCCCGAGGGCTTCAAGTGGGAGCGCGTGATGAA
CTTCGAGGACGGCGGCGTGGTGACCGTGACCCAGGACTCCTCCCTGCAGGACGGCGAGTTCATCTACAAG
GTGAAGCTGCGCGGCACCAACTTCCCCTCCGACGGCCCCGTAATGCAGAAGAAGACCATGGGCTGGGAGG
CCTCCTCCGAGCGGATGTACCCCGAGGACGGCGCCCTGAAGGGCGAGATCAAGCAGAGGCTGAAGCTGAA
GGACGGCGGCCACTACGACGCTGAGGTCAAGACCACCTACAAGGCCAAGAAGCCCGTGCAGCTGCCCGGC
GCCTACAACGTCAACATCAAGTTGGACATCACCTCCCACAACGAGGACTACACCATCGTGGAACAGTACG
AACGCGCCGAGGGCCGCCACTCCACCGGCGGCATGGACGAGCTGTACAAGTCCGGAATGGGAAAGAAAAC
CAAGCGGACAGCTGACAGTTCTTCTTCAGAGGATGAGGAGGAGTATGTTGTGGAGAAGGTGCTAGACAGG
CGCGTGGTTAAGGGACAAGTGGAATATCTACTGAAGTGGAAAGGCTTTTCTGAGGAGCACAATACTTGGG
AACCTGAGAAAAACTTGGATTGCCCTGAGCTAATTTCTGAATTTATGAAAAAGTATAAGAAGATGAAGGA
GGGTGAAAATAATAAACCCAGGGAGAAGTCAGAAAGTAACAAGAGGAAATCCAATTTCTCAAACAGTGCC
GATGACATCAAATCTAAAAAAAAGAGAGAGCAGAGCAATGATATCGCTCGGGGCTTTGAGAGAGGACTGG
AACCAGAAAAGATCATTGGGGCAACAGATTCCTGTGGTGATTTAATGTTCCTAATGAAATGGAAAGACAC
AGATGAAGCTGACCTGGTTCTTGCAAAAGAAGCTAATGTGAAATGTCCACAAATTGTGATAGCATTTTAT
GAAGAGAGACTGACATGGCATGCATATCCTGAGGATGCGGAAAACAAAGAGAAAGAAACAGCAAAGAGCT
AAGGATCCACCGGATCTAGATCATAATCAGCCATACCACATTTGTAGAGGTTTTACTTGCTTTAAAAAAC
CTCCCACACCTCCCCCTGAACCTGAAACATAAAATGAATGCAATTGTTGTTGTTAACTTGTTTATTGCAG
CTTATAATGGTTACAAATAAAGCAATAGCATCACAAATTTCACAAATAAAGCATTTTTTTCACTGCATTC
TAGTTGTGGTTTGTCCAAACTCATCAATGTATCTTAAGGCGTAAATTGTAAGCGTTAATATTTTGTTAAA
ATTCGCGTTAAATTTTTGTTAAATCAGCTCATTTTTTAACCAATAGGCCGAAATCGGCAAAATCCCTTAT
AAATCAAAAGAATAGACCGAGATAGGGT
[37 nt withheld, positions 3809-3845]
AAAGAACGTGGACTCCAACGTCAAAGG
[49 nt withheld, positions 3873-3921]
T
[91 nt withheld, positions 3923-4013]
G
[124 nt withheld, positions 4015-4138]
CAGGTGGCACTTTTCGGGGAAATGTGCGCGGAACCCCTATTTGTTTATTTTTCTAAATACATTCAAATAT
GTATCCGCTCATGAGACAATAACCCTGATAAATGCTTCAATAATATTGAAAAAGGAAGAGTCCTGAGGCG
GAAAGAACCAGCTGTGGAATGTGTGTCAGTTAGGGTGTGGAAAGTCCCCAGGCTCCCCAGCAGGCAGAAG
TATGCAAAGCATGCATCTCAATTAGTCAGCAACCAGGTGTGGAAAGTCCCCAGGCTCCCCAGCAGGCAGA
AGTATGCAAAGCATGCATCTCAATTAGTCAGCAACCATAGTCCCGCCCCTAACTCCGCCCATCCCGCCCC
TAACTCCGCCCAGTTCCGCCCATTCTCCGCCCCATGGCTGACTAATTTTTTTTATTTATGCAGAGGCCGA
GGCCGCCTCGGCCTCTGAGCTATTCCAGAAGTAGTGAGGAGGCTTTTTTGGAGGCCTAGGCTTTTGCAAA
GATCGATCAAGAGACAGGATGAGGATCGTTTCGCATGATTGAACAAGATGGATTGCACGCAGGTTCTCCG
GCCGCTTGGGTGGAGAGGCTATTCGGCTATGACTGGGCACAACAGACAATCGGCTGCTCTGATGCCGCCG
TGTTCCGGCTGTCAGCGCAGGGGCGCCCGGTTCTTTTTGTCAAGACCGACCTGTCCGGTGCCCTGAATGA
ACTGCAAGACGAGGCAGCGCGGCTATCGTGGCTGGCCACGACGGGCGTTCCTTGCGCAGCTGTGCTCGAC
GTTGTCACTGAAGCGGGAAGGGACTGGCTGCTATTGGGCGAAGTGCCGGGGCAGGATCTCCTGTCATCTC
ACCTTGCTCCTGCCGAGAAAGTATCCATCATGGCTGATGCAATGCGGCGGCTGCATACGCTTGATCCGGC
TACCTGCCCATTCGACCACCAAGCGAAACATCGCATCGAGCGAGCACGTACTCGGATGGAAGCCGGTCTT
GTCGATCAGGATGATCTGGACGAAGAGCATCAGGGGCTCGCGCCAGCCGAACTGTTCGCCAGGCTCAAGG
CGAGCATGCCCGACGGCGAGGATCTCGTCGTGACCCATGGCGATGCCTGCTTGCCGAATATCATGGTGGA
AAATGGCCGCTTTTCTGGATTCATCGACTGTGGCCGGCTGGGTGTGGCGGACCGCTATCAGGACATAGCG
TTGGCTACCCGTGATATTGCTGAAGAGCTTGGCGGCGAATGGGCTGACCGCTTCCTCGTGCTTTACGGTA
TCGCCGCTCCCGATTCGCAGCGCATCGCCTTCTATCGCCTTCTTGACGAGTTCTTCTGAGCGGGACTCTG
GGGTTCGAAATGACCGACCAAGCGACGCCCAACCTGCCATCACGAGATTTCGATTCCACCGCCGCCTTCT
ATGAAAGGTTGGGCTTCGGAATCGTTTTCCGGGACGCCGGCTGGATGATCCTCCAGCGCGGGGATCTCAT
GCTGGAGTTCTTCGCCCACCCTAGGGGGAGGCTAACTGAAACACGGAAGGAGACAATACCGGAAGGAACC
CGCGCTATGACGGCAATAAAAAGACAGAATAAAACGCACGGTGTTGGGTCGTTTGTTCATAAACGCGGGG
TTCGGTCCCAGGGCTGGCACTCTGTCGATACCCCACCGAGACCCCATTGGGGCCAATACGCCCGCGTTTC
TTCCTTTTCCCCACCCCACCCCCCAAGTTCGGGTGAAGGCCCAGGGCTCGCAGCCAACGTCGGGGCGGCA
GGCCCTGCCATAGCCTCAGGTTACTCATATATACTTTAGATTGATTTAAAACTTCATTTTTAATTTAAAA
GGATCTAGGTGAAGATCCTTTTTGATAATCTCATGACCAAAATCCCTTAACGTGAGTTTTCGTTCCACTG
AGCGTCAGACCCCGTAGAAAAGATCAAAGGATCTTCTTGAGATCCTTTTTTTCTGCGCGTAATCTGCTGC
TTGCAAACAAAAAAACCACCGCTACCAGCGGTGGTTTGTTTGCCGGATCAAGAGCTACCAACTCTTTTTC
CGAAGGTAACTGGCTTCAGCAGAGCGCAGATACCAAATACTGTTCTTCTAGTGTAGCCGTAGTTAGGCCA
CCACTTCAAGAACTCTGTAGCACCGCCTACATACCTCGCTCTGCTAATCCTGTTACCAGTGGCTGCTGCC
AGTGGCGATAAGTCGTGTCTTACCGGGTTGGACTCAAGACGATAGTTACCGGATAAGGCGCAGCGGTCGG
GCTGAACGGGGGGTTCGTGCACACAGCCCAGCTTGGAGCGAACGACCTACACCGAACTGAGATACCTACA
GCGTGAGCTATGAGAAAGCGCCACGCTTCCCGAAGGGAGAAAGGCGGACAGGTATCCGGTAAGCGGCAGG
GTCGGAACAGGAGAGCGCACGAGGGAGCTTCCAGGGGGAAACGCCTGGTATCTTTATAGTCCTGTCGGGT
TTCGCCACCTCTGACTTGAGCGTCGATTTTTGTGATGCTCGTCAGGGGGGCGGAGCCTATGGAAAAACGC
CAGCAACGCGGCCTTTTTACGGTTCCTGGCCTTTTGCTGGCCTTTTGCTCACATGTTCTTTCCTGCGTTA
TCCCCTGATTCTGTGGATAACCGTATTACCGCCATGCAT
Features (pLannotate 1.2.2; 17 found; start..end, strand, type, name):
     61..364     +  enhancer       CMV enhancer: human cytomegalovirus immediate early enhancer
    365..568     +  promoter       CMV promoter: human cytomegalovirus (CMV) immediate early promoter
    591..618     +  misc_feature   MCS (fragment): multiple cloning site
    625..2118    +  CDS            CRY2PHR: N-terminal photolyase homology region of Arabidopsis thaliana cryptochrome 2 binds to CIB1 upon exposure to blue light (Kennedy et al., 2010)
   2119..2135    +  misc_feature   MCS (fragment): multiple cloning site
   2143..2850    +  CDS            mCherry: mCherry is a basic (constitutively fluorescent) red fluorescent protein published in 2004, derived from Discosoma sp.. It is reported to be a very rapidly-maturing monomer with low acid sensitivity.
   2857..3429    +  CDS            CBX5: CBX5_HUMAN - Also known as HP1A. Experimental evidence at protein level: Swiss-Prot protein existence level 1. Component of heterochromatin that recognizes and binds histone H3 tails methylated at 'Lys-9' (H3K9me), leading to epigenetic repression. In contrast, it is excluded from chromatin when 'Tyr-41' of histone H3 is phosphorylated (H3Y41ph). Can interact with lamin-B receptor (LBR). This interaction can contribute to the association of the heterochromatin with the inner nuclear membrane. Involved in the formation of functional kinetochore through interaction with MIS12 complex proteins. F
   3449..3532    +  CDS            large T antigen (fragment): large T antigen from SV40 (simian virus 40)
   3555..3676    +  polyA_signal   SV40 poly(A) signal: SV40 polyadenylation signal
   3710..4138    -  rep_origin     f1 ori (sequence partly withheld): f1 bacteriophage origin of replication; arrow indicates direction of (+) strand synthesis
   4165..4269    +  promoter       AmpR promoter: bla
   4271..4628    +  promoter       SV40 promoter: SV40 enhancer and early promoter
   4663..5457    +  CDS            NeoR/KanR: aminoglycoside phosphotransferase from Tn5; aph(3')-II (or nptII); confers resistance to neomycin, kanamycin, and G418 (Geneticin®)
   5478..5630    +  CDS            ble (fragment): BLE_KLEPN - Experimental evidence at protein level: Swiss-Prot protein existence level 1. Binding protein with a strong affinity to the bleomycin family of antibiotics. Binds to CL990; an antimitotic-antibiotic compound. From Klebsiella pneumoniae.
   5689..5736    +  polyA_signal   HSV TK poly(A) signal: herpes simplex virus thymidine kinase polyadenylation signal (Cole and Stacy, 1985)
   5827..5843    -  polyA_signal   bGH poly(A) signal (fragment): bovine growth hormone polyadenylation signal
   6065..6653    +  rep_origin     ori: high-copy-number ColE1/pMB1/pBR322/pUC origin of replication
