[The description below was written by a language model from this plasmid's Addgene catalogue record and pLannotate feature annotations shown in this document.]
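Description:
pPHR-mCherry-hHP1alpha is a mammalian expression plasmid of about 6.8 kb built on the Clontech pmCherry-N1 backbone. It is propagated in E. coli through a high-copy ColE1/pUC-type origin and also carries an f1 origin. A single NeoR/KanR (Tn5 aminoglycoside phosphotransferase) cassette is placed behind tandem bacterial (bla-type) and SV40 early promoters and terminated by the HSV TK polyadenylation signal. This cassette gives kanamycin resistance in bacteria and G418 selection in mammalian cells. The short large T antigen, ble and bGH poly(A) fragments in the automated annotation are probably residual backbone sequence or partial matches rather than functional elements.

The payload is one open reading frame driven by the CMV immediate-early enhancer and promoter and followed by the SV40 poly(A) signal. It encodes, from N to C terminus, the photolyase homology region (PHR) of Arabidopsis thaliana cryptochrome 2, the red fluorescent protein mCherry, and human HP1alpha (CBX5). HP1alpha is a heterochromatin component that binds histone H3 tails methylated at lysine 9. Its coding sequence was inserted into the parental pPHR-mCherry plasmid via BspEI and XbaI, and both sites are retained.

Under blue light, CRY2 PHR self-associates and also binds CIB1-derived partners such as CIBN. The fusion therefore acts as a soluble, light-dependent effector, either to test "optodroplet" formation by HP1alpha or to recruit HP1alpha to genomic sites or structures marked by a CIBN-fused localizer, with mCherry used for live imaging. The associated publication examined whether mouse heterochromatin shows hallmarks of HP1-driven liquid-liquid phase separation.
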