Addgene plasmid #181884: pPHR-mCherry-hHP1alpha
Purpose: Soluble light-dependent effector protein (human HP1alpha) for optodroplet formation or recruitment to CIBN localizers
Depositing lab: Karsten Rippe. Publication: Mouse Heterochromatin Adopts Digital Compaction States without Showing Hallmarks of HP1-Driven Liquid-Liquid Phase Separation. Erdel F, Rademacher A, Vlijm R, Tunnermann J, Frank L, Weinmann R, Schweigert E, Yserentant K, Hummert J, Bauer C, Schumacher S, Al Alwash A, Normand C, Herten DP, Engelhardt J, Rippe K. Mol Cell. 2020 Apr 16;78(2):236-249.e7. doi: 10.1016/j.molcel.2020.02.005. Epub 2020 Feb 25. PubMed 32101700.
Backbone
  Vector backbone: pmCherry-N1
  Backbone manufacturer: Clontech
  Backbone size w/o insert (bp): 3958
  Vector type: Mammalian Expression
  Selectable markers: Neomycin (select with G418)
Growth in bacteria
  Bacterial resistance: Kanamycin, 50 μg/mL
  Growth temperature: 37°C
  Growth strain: DH5alpha
  Copy number: High Copy
Gene/Insert
  Gene/Insert name: PHR-mCherry-hHP1alpha (alt names: PHR domain of CRY2; CBX 5)
  Species: H. sapiens (human), A. thaliana (mustard weed)
  Entrez Gene: CBX5 (a.k.a. HEL25, HP1, HP1A, HP1alpha)
  Promoter: CMV
  Tag / fusion protein: PHR-mCherry (N terminal on insert)
  Cloning method: Restriction Enzyme; 5′ cloning site BspEI (not destroyed); 3′ cloning site XbaI (not destroyed)
Terms and licenses: Academic/Nonprofit Terms; Industry Terms: Not Available to Industry
Depositor comments: CDS for human HP1-alpha inserted into pPHR-mCherry via BspEI/XbaI
How to cite: pPHR-mCherry-hHP1alpha was a gift from Karsten Rippe (Addgene plasmid # 181884 ; http://n2t.net/addgene:181884 ; RRID:Addgene_181884)
